>Addgene plasmid #64926 | MSCV-EVA1ext-hFcIgG3-IRES-YFP | depositor partial sequence | sequence record 109682 | insert sequence
CCACCATGTATGGCAAGAGCCCCGCGCTTGTGCTTCCACTTCTCCTGAGTTTACAGCTCACAGCCCTTTG
TCCTACAGAAGCTGTGGAAATTTACACCTCCGGGGCCCTGGAGGCAGTCAACGGGACAGATGTTCGGTTA
AAATGCACTTTCTCCAGCTTTGCCCCTGTGGGAGATGCGCTAACTGTGACGTGGAATTTCCGACCTCGAG
ATGGGGGTCGTGAGCAGTTTGTATTCTACTACCACATGGACCCCTTCAGGCCCATGAGCGGACGGTTCAA
AGACCGGGTGGTCTGGGACGGAAACCCCGAGCGATATGACGTCTCCATCTTGCTCTGGAAGCTGCAGTTT
GACGACAATGGGACATACACCTGCCAGGTGAAGAATCCACCTGATGTTGATGGTCTGGTTGGGACGATCC
GGCTCAGCGTTGTGCACACTGTGCCCTTCTCTGAGATCTACGACACACCTCCCCCGTGCCCAAGGTGCCC
AGCACCTGAACTCCTGGGAGGACCGTCAGTCTTCCTCTTCCCCCCAAAACCCAAGGATACCCTTATGATT
TCCCGGACCCCTGAGGTCACGTGCGTGGTGGTGGACGTGAGCCACGAAGACCCCGAGGTCCAGTTCAAGT
GGTACGTGGACGGCGTGGAGGTGCATAATGCCAAGACAAAGCTGCGGGAGGAGCAGTACAACAGCACGTT
CCGTGTGGTCAGCGTCCTCACCGTCCTGCACCAGGACTGGCTGAACGGCAAGGAGTACAAGTGCAAGGTC
TCCAACAAAGCCCTCCCAGCCCCCATCGAGAAAACCATCTCCAAAGCCAAAGGACAGCCCCGAGAACCAC
AGGTGTACACCCTGCCCCCATCCCGGGAGGAGATGACCAAGAACCAGGTCAGCCTGACCTGCCTGGTCAA
AGGCTTCTACCCCAGCGACATCGCCGTGGAGTGGGAGAGCAATGGGCAGCCGGAGAACAACTACAACACC
ACGCCTCCCATGCTGGACTCCGACGGCTCCTTCTTCCTCTACAGCAAGCTCACCGTGGACAAGAGCAGGT
GGCAGCAGGGGAACATCTTCTCATGCTCCGTGATGCATGAGGCTCTGCACAACCGCTTCACGCAGAAGAG
CCTCTCCCTGTCTCCGGGTAAATGA
