>Addgene plasmid #64926 | MSCV-EVA1ext-hFcIgG3-IRES-YFP | addgene partial sequence | sequence record 112789 | EGFP-N 5'-CGTCGCCGTCCAGCTCGACCAG-3'
TAACGTTACTGGCCGAAGCCGCTTGGAATAAGGCCGGTGTGCGTTTGTCTATATGTTATTTTCCACCATA
TTGCCGTCTTTTGGCAATGTGAGGGCCCGGAAACCTGGCCCTGTCTTCTTGACGAGCATTCCTAGGGGTC
TTTCCCCTCTCGCCAAAGGAATGCAAGGTCTGTTGAATGTCGTGAAGGAAGCAGTTCCTCTGGAAGCTTC
TTGAAGACAAACAACGTCTGTAGCGACCCTTTGCAGGCAGCGGAACCCCCCACCTGGCGACAGGTGCCTC
TGCGGCCAAAAGCCACGTGTATAAGATACACCTGCAAAGGCGGCACAACCCCAGTGCCACGTTGTGAGTT
GGATAGTTGTGGAAAGAGTCAAATGGCTCTCCTCAAGCGTATTCAACAAGGGGCTGAAGGATGCCCAGAA
GGTACCCCATTGTATGGGATCTGATCTGGGGCCTCGGTGCACATGCTTTACATGTGTTTAGTCGAGGTTA
AAAAAACGTCTAGGCCCCCCGAACCACGGGGACGTGG
