>Addgene plasmid #64926 | MSCV-EVA1ext-hFcIgG3-IRES-YFP | addgene partial sequence | sequence record 114524 | EGFP-C 5'-CATGGTCCTGCTGGAGTTCGTG-3'
GCGGCCGCGACTCTAGAGTCGACCTGCAGGCATGCAAGCTTCAGGTAGCCGGCTAACGTTAACAACCGGT
ACCTCTAGAACTATAGCTAGCATGCGCAAATTTAAAGCGCTGATATCGATAAAATAAAAGATTTTATTTA
GTCTCCAGAAAAAGGGGGGAATGAAAGACCCCACCTGTAGGTTTGGCAAGCTAGCTTAAGTAACGCCATT
TTGCAAGGCATGGAAAATACATAACTGAGAATAGAGAAGTTCAGATCAAGGTTAGGAACAGAGAGACAGC
AGAATATGGGCCAAACAGGATATCTGTGGTAAGCAGTTCCTGCCCCGGCTCAGGGCCAAGAACAGATGGT
CCCCAGATGCGGTCCCGCCCTCAGCAGTTTCTAGAGAACCATCAGATGTTTCCAGGGTGCCCCAAGGACC
TGAAATGACCCTGTGCCTTATTTGAACTAACCAATCAGTTCGCTTCTCGCTTCTGTTCGCGCGCTTCTGC
TCCCCGAGCTCAATAAAAGAGCCCACAACCCCTCACTCGGCGCGCCAGTCCTCCGATAGACTGCGTCGCC
CGGGTACCCGTGTATCCAATAAACCCTCTTGCAGTTGCATCCGACTTGTGGTCTCGCTGTTCCTTGGGAG
GGTCTCCTCTGAGTGATTGACTACCCGTCAGC
