>Addgene plasmid #64926 | MSCV-EVA1ext-hFcIgG3-IRES-YFP | addgene partial sequence | sequence record 115210 | pBABE5 5'-CTTTATCCAGCCCTCAC-3'
ATGTATGGCAAGAGCCCCGCGCTTGTGCTTCCACTTCTCCTGAGTTTACAGCTCACAGCCCTTTGTCCTA
CAGAAGCTGTGGAAATTTACACCTCCGGGGCCCTGGAGGCAGTCAACGGGACAGATGTTCGGTTAAAATG
CACTTTCTCCAGCTTTGCCCCTGTGGGAGATGCGCTAACTGTGACGTGGAATTTCCGACCTCGAGATGGG
GGTCGTGAGCAGTTTGTATTCTACTACCACATGGACCCCTTCAGGCCCATGAGCGGACGGTTCAAAGACC
GGGTGGTCTGGGACGGAAACCCCGAGCGATATGACGTCTCCATCTTGCTCTGGAAGCTGCAGTTTGACGA
CAATGGGACATACACCTGCCAGGTGAAGAATCCACCTGATGTTGATGGTCTGGTTGGGACGATCCGGCTC
AGCGTTGTGCACACTGTGCCCTTCTCTGAGATCTACGACACACCTCCCCCGTGCCCAAGGTGCCCAGCAC
CTGAACTCCTGGGAGGACCGTCAGTCTTCCTCTTCCCCCCAAAACCCAAGGATACCCTTATGATTTCCCG
GACCCCTGAGGTCACGTGCGTGGTGGTGGACGTGAGCCACGAAGACCCCGAGGTCCAGTTCAAGTGGTAC
GTGGACGGCGTGGAGGTGCATAATGCCAAGACAAAGCTGCGGGAGGAGCAGTACAACAGCACGTTCCGTG
TGGTCAGCGTCCTCACCGTCCTGCACCAGGACTGGCTGAACGGCAAGGAGTACAAGTGCAAGGTCTCCAA
CAAAGCCCTCCCAGCCCCCATCGAGAAAACCATCTCCAAAGCCAAAGGACAGCCCCGAGAACCACAGGTG
TACACCCTGCCCCCATCCCGGGAGGAGATGACCA
