[The description below was written by a language model from this plasmid's Addgene catalogue record.]
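Description:
MSCV-EVA1ext-hFcIgG3-IRES-YFP is a retroviral mammalian expression plasmid built on the pMIY II backbone, a murine stem cell virus (MSCV)-type vector of about 6.3 kb before insertion. It is maintained in bacteria as a high-copy plasmid under ampicillin selection and is propagated in a recombination-deficient strain, as is common for vectors carrying repeated LTR sequences. No feature table accompanies the record, so the origin of replication, packaging signal and exact LTR arrangement are not itemised. By the vector's name and type, transcription of the payload would be expected to come from the MSCV 5′ LTR, which is the usual arrangement in this family. No mammalian drug-selection marker is recorded.

The insert encodes the extracellular portion of mouse epithelial V-like antigen 1 (EVA1) fused to the Fc region of human IgG3, derived from a cDNA clone and placed into the vector as an EcoRI–EcoRI fragment with both sites retained. Because the same enzyme flanks both ends, the cloning was non-directional. The insert size is not stated. Downstream of the fusion, an internal ribosome entry site (IRES) allows YFP to be translated from the same bicistronic transcript, so fluorescence marks transfected or transduced cells that also express the EVA1-Fc protein and permits their identification or sorting.

The stated purpose is to express the EVA1 ectodomain as an Fc fusion. The associated publication describes a monoclonal antibody against the extracellular domain of mouse and human EVA1, which suggests the fusion served as a reagent in generating or characterising that antibody, although the record does not spell out its exact role.
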