Addgene plasmid #64926: MSCV-EVA1ext-hFcIgG3-IRES-YFP
Purpose: To express extracellular portion of EVA1 (mouse) fused with human Fc(IgG3)
Depositing lab: Pau Serra. Depositing organization: Institut d'Investigacions Biomèdiques August Pi i Sunyer (IDIBAPS). Publication: A monoclonal antibody against the extracellular domain of mouse and human epithelial V-like antigen 1 reveals a restricted expression pattern among CD4- CD8- thymocytes. Garabatos N, Blanco J, Fandos C, Lopez E, Santamaria P, Ruiz A, Perez-Vidakovics ML, Benveniste P, Galkin O, Zuniga-Pflucker JC, Serra P. Monoclon Antib Immunodiagn Immunother. 2014 Oct;33(5):305-11. doi: 10.1089/mab.2014.0030. PubMed 25357997.
Backbone
  Vector backbone: pMIY II
  Backbone manufacturer: Addgene plasmid 52108
  Backbone size w/o insert (bp): 6328
  Vector type: Mammalian Expression, Retroviral
Growth in bacteria
  Bacterial resistance: Ampicillin, 100 μg/mL
  Growth temperature: 37°C
  Growth strain: Stbl3
  Copy number: High Copy
Gene/Insert
  Cloning method: Restriction Enzyme; 5′ cloning site EcoRI (not destroyed); 3′ cloning site EcoRI (not destroyed)
  Sequencing primers: 5′ pLXSN-5
Resource information
  A portion of this plasmid was derived from a plasmid made by: Was cloned from cDNA from Dr Pflucker lab.
Terms and licenses: Academic/Nonprofit Terms; Industry Terms: Not Available to Industry
How to cite: MSCV-EVA1ext-hFcIgG3-IRES-YFP was a gift from Pau Serra (Addgene plasmid # 64926 ; http://n2t.net/addgene:64926 ; RRID:Addgene_64926)
